>Addgene plasmid #15202 | pGFP Glra2 WA (CC#304) | addgene full sequence | sequence record 419154 | Addgene NGS Result
ATTTTGTCCTGGGTTTCCTTTGCGATAAATATGGATGCAGCCCCTGCCAGGGTCGCACTGGGCATCACCA
CAGTCTTAACGATGACCACCCAGAGTTCAGGCTCCAGGGCATCTCTGCCAAAGGTCTCCTATGTAAAAGC
GATTGACATCTGGATGGCGGTGTGCCTTCTGTTTGTGTTTGCTGCCTTACTGGAATACGCAGCGGTGAAC
TTCGTCTCCAGGCAACACAAGGAGTTCCTGCGCCTCCGAAGAAGACAGAAGAGGCAGAATAAGGAAGAAG
ACGTTACTCGTGAAAGTCGTTTTAATTTTAGCGGTTATGGGATGGGTCACTGCCTCCAAGTGAAAGATGG
AACAGCTGTCAAGGCCACACCTGCCAACCCACTCCCACAACCGCCAAAAGATGGAGATGCTATCAAGAAG
AAGTTTGTGGACCGGGCAAAAAGGATTGACACGATATCTCGAGCTGCCTTCCCATTGGCCTTCCTCATTT
TCAACATCTTTTACTGGACCACATACAAGATCATTCGGCATGAAGATGTCCACAAGAAATAGGAATTCCT
GCAGCCCGGGGGATCATCAAGCTTATCGATACCGTCGACCTCGAGGGGGGGCCCGGTACCCAATTCGCCC
TATAGTGAGTCGTATTACAATTCACTGGCCGTCGTTTTACAACGTCGTGACTGGGAAAACCCTGGCGTTA
CCCAACTTAATCGCCTTGCAGCACATCCCCCTTTCGCCAGCTGGCGTAATAGCGAAGAGGCCCGCACCGA
TCGCCCTTCCCAACAGTTGCGCAGCCTGAATGGCGAATGGG
[124 nt withheld, positions 812-935]
C
[91 nt withheld, positions 937-1027]
A
[49 nt withheld, positions 1029-1077]
CCTTTGACGTTGGAGTCCACGTTCTTT
[37 nt withheld, positions 1105-1141]
ACCCTATCTCGGTCTATTCTTTTGATTTATAAGGGATTTTGCCGATTTCGGCCTATTGGTTAAAAAATGA
GCTGATTTAACAAAAATTTAACGCGAATTTTAACAAAATATTAACGCTTACAATTTAGGTGGCACTTTTC
GGGGAAATGTGCGCGGAACCCCTATTTGTTTATTTTTCTAAATACATTCAAATATGTATCCGCTCATGAG
ACAATAACCCTGATAAATGCTTCAATAATATTGAAAAAGGAAGAGTATGAGTATTCAACATTTCCGTGTC
GCCCTTATTCCCTTTTTTGCGGCATTTTGCCTTCCTGTTTTTGCTCACCCAGAAACGCTGGTGAAAGTAA
AAGATGCTGAAGATCAGTTGGGTGCACGAGTGGGTTACATCGAACTGGATCTCAACAGCGGTAAGATCCT
TGAGAGTTTTCGCCCCGAAGAACGTTTTCCAATGATGAGCACTTTTAAAGTTCTGCTATGTGGCGCGGTA
TTATCCCGTATTGACGCCGGGCAAGAGCAACTCGGTCGCCGCATACACTATTCTCAGAATGACTTGGTTG
AGTACTCACCAGTCACAGAAAAGCATCTTACGGATGGCATGACAGTAAGAGAATTATGCAGTGCTGCCAT
AACCATGAGTGATAACACTGCGGCCAACTTACTTCTGACAACGATCGGAGGACCGAAGGAGCTAACCGCT
TTTTTGCACAACATGGGGGATCATGTAACTCGCCTTGATCGTTGGGAACCGGAGCTGAATGAAGCCATAC
CAAACGACGAGCGTGACACCACGATGCCTGTAGCAATGGCAACAACGTTGCGCAAACTATTAACTGGCGA
ACTACTTACTCTAGCTTCCCGGCAACAATTAATAGACTGGATGGAGGCGGATAAAGTTGCAGGACCACTT
CTGCGCTCGGCCCTTCCGGCTGGCTGGTTTATTGCTGATAAATCTGGAGCCGGTGAGCGTGGGTCTCGCG
GTATCATTGCAGCACTGGGGCCAGATGGTAAGCCCTCCCGTATCGTAGTTATCTACACGACGGGGAGTCA
GGCAACTATGGATGAACGAAATAGACAGATCGCTGAGATAGGTGCCTCACTGATTAAGCATTGGTAACTG
TCAGACCAAGTTTACTCATATATACTTTAGATTGATTTAAAACTTCATTTTTAATTTAAAAGGATCTAGG
TGAAGATCCTTTTTGATAATCTCATGACCAAAATCCCTTAACGTGAGTTTTCGTTCCACTGAGCGTCAGA
CCCCGTAGAAAAGATCAAAGGATCTTCTTGAGATCCTTTTTTTCTGCGCGTAATCTGCTGCTTGCAAACA
AAAAAACCACCGCTACCAGCGGTGGTTTGTTTGCCGGATCAAGAGCTACCAACTCTTTTTCCGAAGGTAA
CTGGCTTCAGCAGAGCGCAGATACCAAATACTGTTCTTCTAGTGTAGCCGTAGTTAGGCCACCACTTCAA
GAACTCTGTAGCACCGCCTACATACCTCGCTCTGCTAATCCTGTTACCAGTGGCTGCTGCCAGTGGCGAT
AAGTCGTGTCTTACCGGGTTGGACTCAAGACGATAGTTACCGGATAAGGCGCAGCGGTCGGGCTGAACGG
GGGGTTCGTGCACACAGCCCAGCTTGGAGCGAACGACCTACACCGAACTGAGATACCTACAGCGTGAGCT
ATGAGAAAGCGCCACGCTTCCCGAAGGGAGAAAGGCGGACAGGTATCCGGTAAGCGGCAGGGTCGGAACA
GGAGAGCGCACGAGGGAGCTTCCAGGGGGAAACGCCTGGTATCTTTATAGTCCTGTCGGGTTTCGCCACC
TCTGACTTGAGCGTCGATTTTTGTGATGCTCGTCAGGGGGGCGGAGCCTATGGAAAAACGCCAGCAACGC
GGCCTTTTTACGGTTCCTGGCCTTTTGCTGGCCTTTTGCTCACATGTTCTTTCCTGCGTTATCCCCTGAT
TCTGTGGATAACCGTATTACCGCCTTTGAGTGAGCTGATACCGCTCGCCGCAGCCGAACGACCGAGCGCA
GCGAGTCAGTGAGCGAGGAAGCGGAAGAGCGCCCAATACGCAAACCGCCTCTCCCCGCGCGTTGGCCGAT
TCATTAATGCAGCTGGCACGACAGGTTTCCCGACTGGAAAGCGGGCAGTGAGCGCAACGCAATTAATGTG
AGTTAGCTCACTCATTAGGCACCCCAGGCTTTACACTTTATGCTTCCGGCTCGTATGTTGTGTGGAATTG
TGAGCGGATAACAATTTCACACAGGAAACAGCTATGACCATGATTACGCCAAGCTCGAAATTAACCCTCA
CTAAAGGGAACAAAAGCTGGAGCTCCACCGCGGTGGCGGCCGCTCTAGAACTAGTGGATCCCCCGGGCTG
CAGGAATTCCTGCAGGCCTCGAGGGCCGGCGCGCCGCGGCCGCTACATTTCGGGATATTTTCCACAAGCA
ACACAGAAACAGGAATGAACCGGCAGCTAGTGAACATTTTGACAGCCTTGTTTGCATTTTTCTTAGAGAC
AAACCACTTCAGGACGGCTTTCTGCAAAGACCATGACTCCAGGTCTGGAAAACAACCTTCACAGACCCTA
TCTCCTTCAGATTTCTTGGACAAGTTAATGGGAAGGACATCAGGATATGATGCAAGAATCAGGCCAAATT
TTAAAGGTCCTCCAGTAAACGTTACTTGCAATATTTTTATCAACAGTTTTGGATCAGTCACAGAAACGAC
CATGGACTACCGAGTGAATATTTTTCTGAGACAACAGTGGAATGATTCACGGCTGGCGTACAGTGAGTAC
CCAGATGACTCCCTGGACTTGGACCCATCCATGCTAGACTCCATTTGGAAACCAGATTTGTTCTTTGCCA
ATGAGAAGGGTGCCAACTTCCACGATGTCACCACTGACAACAAATTGCTACGGATTTCGAAAAATGGCAA
AGTGCTCTACAGTATCAGACTCACCTTGACCTTATCCTGTCCCATGGACTTGAAGAACTTTCCGATGGAT
GTCCAGACCTGTACAATGCAGCTGGAGAGTTTTGGGTACACGATGAATGACCTGATATTTGAGTGGTTAA
GTGATGGTCCAGTGCAAGTTGCTGAAGGATTGACCCTGCCCCAGTTTATTTTGAAAGAAGAGAAGGAACT
TGGCTACTGTACAAAGCACTACAACACTGGAAAGTTTACCTGCATTGAGGTCAAGTTTCACCTGGAACGC
CAAATGGGATATTATTTGATCCAGATGTACATCCCAAGCCTGCTTATAGTA
Features (pLannotate 1.2.2; 15 found; start..end, strand, type, name):
    553..575     -  misc_feature   MCS (fragment): pBluescript multiple cloning site
    576..620     +  misc_feature   MCS (fragment): pBluescript multiple cloning site
    629..647     -  promoter       T7 promoter: promoter for bacteriophage T7 RNA polymerase
    650..807     +  CDS            lacZα (fragment): LacZα fragment of β-galactosidase; lacZ fragment
    812..1240    +  rep_origin     f1 ori (sequence partly withheld): f1 bacteriophage origin of replication; arrow indicates direction of (+) strand synthesis
   1293..1397    +  promoter       AmpR promoter: bla
   1398..2258    +  CDS            AmpR: β-lactamase; bla; confers resistance to ampicillin, carbenicillin, and related antibiotics
   2429..3017    +  rep_origin     ori: high-copy-number ColE1/pMB1/pBR322/pUC origin of replication
   3200..3292    +  CDS            lacI (fragment): lac repressor; lacI; The lac repressor binds to the lac operator to inhibit transcription in E. coli. This inhibition can be relieved by adding lactose or isopropyl-β-D-thiogalactopyranoside (IPTG).
   3305..3326    +  protein_bind   CAP binding site: CAP binding activates transcription in the presence of cAMP. E. coli catabolite activator protein
   3341..3371    +  promoter       lac promoter: promoter for the E. coli lac operon
   3379..3395    +  protein_bind   lac operator: The lac repressor binds to the lac operator to inhibit transcription in E. coli. This inhibition can be relieved by adding lactose or isopropyl-β-D-thiogalactopyranoside (IPTG). lac repressor encoded by lacI
   3440..3458    +  promoter       T3 promoter: promoter for bacteriophage T3 RNA polymerase
   3471..3530    +  misc_feature   MCS (fragment): pBluescript multiple cloning site
   3606..549     +  CDS            GLRA2 (across the origin): GLRA2_HUMAN - Experimental evidence at protein level: Swiss-Prot protein existence level 1. Glycine receptors are ligand-gated chloride channels. Channel opening is triggered by extracellular glycine (PubMed:2155780, PubMed:15302677, PubMed:16144831, PubMed:23895467, PubMed:25445488). Channel opening is also triggered by taurine and beta-alanine (PubMed:15302677). Plays a role in the down-regulation of neuronal excitability. Contributes to the generation of inhibitory postsynaptic currents (PubMed:25445488). Plays a role in cellular responses to ethanol (PubMed:23895467). From Homo sapiens (Hu
