[The description below was written by a language model from this plasmid's Addgene catalogue record and pLannotate feature annotations shown in this document.]
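Description:
pGFP Glra2 WA (CC#304) is catalogued as a mammalian expression/retroviral plasmid built on the pBABE-MN-IRES-E-GFP backbone and carrying the human glycine receptor alpha 2 subunit (GLRA2) with a W277A substitution. In a vector of that design, the retroviral LTRs would drive a bicistronic transcript in which the receptor coding sequence is followed by an IRES and EGFP, so that infected cells expressing the mutant subunit can be identified by green fluorescence. GLRA2 encodes a ligand-gated chloride channel opened by glycine, and also by taurine and beta-alanine. The associated work concerns ligand-gated ion channels in rod photoreceptor development, which suggests the mutant was used to test the need for receptor function in retinal cells. The record does not state the functional consequence of W277A.

The sequenced record does not match this catalogue description. The 4,412 nt full sequence annotates as a pBluescript-type phagemid. It has flanking T7 and T3 promoters, fragments of the pBluescript multiple cloning site, a lacZα fragment with lac promoter, operator and CAP site, an f1 origin, a high-copy ColE1/pUC origin, and an ampicillin resistance gene with its own promoter. The GLRA2 coding sequence sits within the cloning site, downstream of the T3 promoter and in the same orientation. No LTRs, packaging signal, IRES or GFP were detected, and there is no annotated mammalian promoter. As sequenced, the plasmid therefore looks like a cloning or in vitro transcription construct for GLRA2 rather than a retroviral expression vector, and users should confirm which form they hold. Ampicillin selection and high copy number are consistent between both sources.
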