Addgene plasmid #15202: pGFP Glra2 WA (CC#304)
Depositing lab: Connie Cepko. Depositing organization: Harvard Medical School. Publication: A role for ligand-gated ion channels in rod photoreceptor development. Young TL, Cepko CL. Neuron. 2004 Mar 25. 41(6):867-79. 10.1016/S0896-6273(04)00141-2 PubMed 15046720.
Backbone
  Vector backbone: pBABE-MN-IRES-E-GFP
  Backbone manufacturer: Gary Nolan, Stanford
  Vector type: Mammalian Expression, Retroviral
Growth in bacteria
  Bacterial resistance: Ampicillin, 100 μg/mL
  Growth temperature: 37°C
  Growth strain: DH5alpha
  Copy number: High Copy
Gene/Insert
  Gene/Insert name: Glra2 (alt names: Glycine receptor alpha 2; GlyR alpha2)
  Species: H. sapiens (human)
  Mutation: W277A
  Entrez Gene: GLRA2 (a.k.a. GLR)
  Cloning method: Restriction Enzyme
  Sequencing primers: 5′ na
Terms and licenses: Academic/Nonprofit Terms; Industry Terms: Not Available to Industry
How to cite: pGFP Glra2 WA (CC#304) was a gift from Connie Cepko (Addgene plasmid # 15202)
